>Addgene plasmid #23097 | pBM4 | addgene partial sequence | sequence record 29033 | 23097 with T7
GGTATCGATAAGCTTGATATCGAATTCCTGCAGCCCCCTAGTCTCTTCGAAAATGATGTTTATTGATAAT
TATTATACATGGTTTCTTGCCGGTTATAAAATTACGTATACTATCTAAGCATCTAAAAATTAGCCCCGCA
ATTATGTCTGTAAACGATAAATTACAGCATATATACCCTCCTCATGTCGTTAAAAGCATTGCGAATAGAT
AGATGAATAATGTATTAAAAAAGGAGATGTTTGTATGATGTCCCCCCAGTCTAAATGCATAGAAAAAAAA
AAATTCCCGCTTTATATTCATGATCTTTCACCTCTTAGTCTTCTGGCCAATTTGATATCCTTCTTTTGGA
TAGTAACACGCTTAGCGTGAATAGCAGCCAGATTAGTGTCTTCAAACAAAGAGACTAAGTATGCTTCGAC
GGATTCTTGCAAAGCACCGATAGCAGAAGATTGAAATCTCAAGTCGGTCTTGAAATCTTGAGCGATTTCT
CTGACCAATCTTTGGAAAGGTAACTTTCTGATCAACAGTTCAGTAGATTTTTGGAATCTTCTAATTTCTC
TCAAGGCAACAGTACCTGGCTTATATCTGTGAGGCTTCTTAACACCACCGGTAGATGGGGCGGATTTTCT
GGCAGCCTTGGAGGCTAATTGTTTTCTTGGGGCTCTACCACCAGTATCTTTTCTAGCTGTTTGTTTAGTT
CTGGNCATTGTGGAGTGTTTGCTTGGATCCTTTAGTAAAAGGGGAAGAACAGTTGGAAGGGCCNAAGTGG
AAGTCACAAAACAGTGGTCCTATATAAAAGAACAAGAAAAAGATTATTTATATACAACTGCGGTCACAAG
AAGCAACGCGAGAGAGCACAACACGCTGTTATCACGCAAACTATGTTTTGACACCGAGCCATAGCCGTGA
TTGTGCGTCACATTGGGCGATAATGAACGCTAAATGACCNACTNCCATCCN
