[The description below was written by a language model from this plasmid's Addgene catalogue record.]
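Description:
pBM4 is a yeast expression plasmid built on a modified pRS414 backbone (a Stratagene shuttle vector from which the Afl III–Sma I region has been deleted, leaving about 4.3 kb). The pRS414 family are centromeric, low-copy yeast–E. coli shuttle vectors, although the record itself lists copy number as unknown. The plasmid is selected in Saccharomyces cerevisiae through the TRP1 auxotrophic marker, which complements tryptophan auxotrophy, and is propagated in E. coli under ampicillin selection.

The payload is an approximately 1.9 kb fragment of the S. cerevisiae HHT2-HHF2 locus, encoding the second copies of histone H3 (HHT2, YNL031C) and histone H4 (HHF2, YNL030W), cloned between Afl III and Spe I sites. In the genome these two genes are divergently transcribed from a shared intergenic region, so expression presumably comes from the native histone promoters, but the record does not state the promoter explicitly. The H3 gene carries two substitutions in the N-terminal tail: serine 10 to aspartate, a change commonly used to mimic constitutive phosphorylation, and lysine 14 to arginine, which preserves positive charge but cannot be acetylated. No mutation is recorded for H4.

The associated study concerns site-specific loss of acetylation upon phosphorylation of histone H3, so the construct fits with work examining the interplay between S10 phosphorylation and K14 acetylation. Plasmids of this type are typically introduced into yeast strains lacking the chromosomal H3-H4 gene copies so that the mutant histone is the only source of H3, though the record does not describe the specific strains used. No feature table was provided, so element positions and any further features cannot be confirmed.
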