Addgene plasmid #23097: pBM4
Depositing lab: Sharon Dent. Depositing organization: University of Texas MD Anderson Cancer Center. Publication: Site-specific loss of acetylation upon phosphorylation of histone H3. Edmondson DG, Davie JK, Zhou J, Mirnikjoo B, Tatchell K, Dent SY. J Biol Chem. 2002 Aug 16. 277(33):29496-502. 10.1074/jbc.M200651200 PubMed 12039950.
Backbone
  Vector backbone: pRS414 delta Afl III- Sma I
  Backbone manufacturer: Stratagene
  Backbone size w/o insert (bp): 4348
  Vector type: Yeast Expression
  Selectable markers: TRP1
Growth in bacteria
  Bacterial resistance: Ampicillin, 100 μg/mL
  Growth temperature: 37°C
  Growth strain: DH5alpha
  Copy number: Unknown
Gene/Insert
  Gene/Insert name: yeast Histone H3-2 and Histone H4-2 (alt name: HHT2-HHF2)
  Species: S. cerevisiae (budding yeast)
  Insert size (bp): 1900
  Mutation: Histone 3 changed Serine 10 to Aspartate and Lysine 14 to Arginine, H3 S10D, K14R.
  GenBank ID: S000004976 S000004975
  Cloning method: Restriction Enzyme; 5′ cloning site Afl III (not destroyed); 3′ cloning site Spe I (unknown if destroyed)
  Sequencing primers: 5′ T7; 3′ CACCTCTGACTTGAGCGTCG
Resource information
  A portion of this plasmid was derived from a plasmid made by: from Dr. Mary Ann Osley, currently at the Univ. of New Mexico, Albuquerque, NM
Terms and licenses: Academic/Nonprofit Terms; Industry Terms: Not Available to Industry
Depositor comments: HHT2 is Yeast ID YNL031C HHF2 is Yeast ID YNL030W HHT2 is gene ID 855700 HHF2 is gene ID 855701
How to cite: pBM4 was a gift from Sharon Dent (Addgene plasmid # 23097 ; http://n2t.net/addgene:23097 ; RRID:Addgene_23097)
